Addgene plasmid #70300: R777-E016 Hs.BRAF-nostop
Purpose: Gateway ORF clone of human BRAF [NM_004333.4] without stop codon (for C-terminal fusions)
Depositing lab: Dominic Esposito. Depositing organization: National Cancer Institute (NCI).
Backbone
  Vector backbone: pDonor-255
  Backbone size w/o insert (bp): 2693
  Vector type: Gateway Entry Clone
Growth in bacteria
  Bacterial resistance: Spectinomycin, 50 μg/mL
  Growth temperature: 37°C
  Growth strain: DH10B
  Copy number: High Copy
Gene/Insert
  Gene/Insert name: BRAF
  Species: H. sapiens (human)
  Insert size (bp): 2298
  GenBank ID: NM_004333.4
  Entrez Gene: BRAF (a.k.a. B-RAF1, B-raf, BRAF-1, BRAF1, NS7, RAFB1)
  Cloning method: Gateway Cloning
  Sequencing primers: 5′ M13F 23-mer (5'-CCCAGTCACGACGTTGTAAAACG); 3′ attLR 23-mer (5'-TAACATCAGAGATTTTGAGACAC)
Terms and licenses: Academic/Nonprofit Terms; Industry Terms: Not Available to Industry
How to cite: R777-E016 Hs.BRAF-nostop was a gift from Dominic Esposito (Addgene plasmid # 70300 ; http://n2t.net/addgene:70300 ; RRID:Addgene_70300)
