[The description below was written by a language model from this plasmid's Addgene catalogue record and pLannotate feature annotations shown in this document.]
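Description:
R777-E016 Hs.BRAF-nostop is a Gateway entry clone built on the pDonor-255 backbone, carrying the human BRAF open reading frame (reference transcript NM_004333.4) with its stop codon removed. The plasmid totals about 5 kb, of which the insert accounts for 2,298 bp. It is maintained in E. coli through a high-copy ColE1/pUC-type origin and selected with spectinomycin, with resistance supplied by the aadA aminoglycoside adenylyltransferase gene (SmR). A fragment of a class 1 integron Pc promoter and a short remnant of a gentamicin resistance gene lie upstream of this marker. Small lacZα and lacI fragments are also annotated and appear to be non-functional backbone remnants. The rrnB T1 and T2 terminators sit upstream of the cloning region, where such elements typically insulate an insert from read-through transcription.

The BRAF coding sequence, which encodes the serine/threonine kinase that phosphorylates MAP2K1 to activate the MAP kinase pathway, is flanked by attL recombination sites. The automated annotation labels the upstream site as attL3 and the downstream one as a partial attL2, so the exact identity of the upstream site should be checked against the sequence. No promoter capable of driving BRAF expression is annotated, as expected for an entry clone, which serves as a transfer substrate rather than an expression vector. An LR Clonase reaction moves the ORF into a destination vector of choice. Because the stop codon is absent, translation can continue through the downstream recombination site into a C-terminal tag or fusion partner provided by that vector, which is the stated purpose of this clone.
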