Features (pLannotate 1.2.2; 11 found; start..end, strand, type, name):
     18..54      -  CDS            lacZα (fragment): LacZα fragment of β-galactosidase; lacZ fragment
     85..180     +  protein_bind   attL3: mutant version of attL; recombination site for the Gateway® LR reaction LR Clonase™
    186..2483    +  CDS            BRAF: BRAF_HUMAN - Also known as BRAF1, RAFB1. Experimental evidence at protein level: Swiss-Prot protein existence level 1. Protein kinase involved in the transduction of mitogenic signals from the cell membrane to the nucleus (Probable). Phosphorylates MAP2K1, and thereby activates the MAP kinase signal transduction pathway (PubMed:21441910, PubMed:29433126). May play a role in the postsynaptic responses of hippocampal neurons (PubMed:1508179). From Homo sapiens (Human).
   2488..2581    -  protein_bind   attL2 (fragment): mutant version of attL; recombination site for the Gateway® LR reaction LR Clonase™
   2696..2719    +  promoter       Pc promoter (fragment): intI1 (promoter lies within the coding sequence); class 1 integron promoter
   2895..2951    +  CDS            GmR (fragment): gentamycin acetyltransferase; aacC1; confers resistance to gentamycin
   2958..3749    +  CDS            SmR: aminoglycoside adenylyltransferase (Murphy, 1985); aadA; confers resistance to spectinomycin and streptomycin
   3842..4430    +  rep_origin     ori: high-copy-number ColE1/pMB1/pBR322/pUC origin of replication
   4613..4705    +  CDS            lacI (fragment): lac repressor; lacI; The lac repressor binds to the lac operator to inhibit transcription in E. coli. This inhibition can be relieved by adding lactose or isopropyl-β-D-thiogalactopyranoside (IPTG).
   4760..4787    -  terminator     rrnB T2 terminator: transcription terminator T2 from the E. coli rrnB gene
   4919..4962    +  terminator     rrnB T1 terminator: Escherichia coli rrnB; transcription terminator T1 from the E. coli rrnB gene
>Addgene plasmid #70300 | R777-E016 Hs.BRAF-nostop | depositor full sequence | sequence record 125749 | Full Sequence
TTAACGCTAGCATGGATGTTTTCCCAGTCACGACGTTGTAAAACGACGGCCAGTCTTAAAATTCGAGCTC
GGTCCGAGGATCCGAAATAATGATTTTATTTTGACTGATAGTGACCTGTTCGTTGCAACAAATTGATAAG
CAATGCTTTTTTATAATGCCAACTTTGTACAAAAAAGTTGGCACCATGGCGGCGCTGAGCGGTGGCGGTG
GTGGCGGCGCGGAGCCGGGCCAGGCTCTGTTCAACGGGGACATGGAGCCCGAGGCCGGCGCCGGCGCCGG
CGCCGCGGCCTCTTCGGCTGCGGACCCTGCCATTCCGGAGGAGGTGTGGAATATCAAACAAATGATTAAG
TTGACACAGGAACATATAGAGGCCCTATTGGACAAATTTGGTGGGGAGCATAATCCACCATCAATATATC
TGGAGGCCTATGAAGAATACACCAGCAAGCTAGATGCACTCCAACAAAGAGAACAACAGTTATTGGAATC
TCTGGGGAACGGAACTGATTTTTCTGTTTCTAGCTCTGCATCAATGGATACCGTTACATCTTCTTCCTCT
TCTAGCCTTTCAGTGCTACCTTCATCTCTTTCAGTTTTTCAAAATCCCACAGATGTGGCACGGAGCAACC
CCAAGTCACCACAAAAACCTATCGTTAGAGTCTTCCTGCCCAACAAACAGAGGACAGTGGTACCTGCAAG
GTGTGGAGTTACAGTCCGAGACAGTCTAAAGAAAGCACTGATGATGAGAGGTCTAATCCCAGAGTGCTGT
GCTGTTTACAGAATTCAGGATGGAGAGAAGAAACCAATTGGTTGGGACACTGATATTTCCTGGCTTACTG
GAGAAGAATTGCATGTGGAAGTGTTGGAGAATGTTCCACTTACAACACACAACTTTGTACGAAAAACGTT
TTTCACCTTAGCATTTTGTGACTTTTGTCGAAAGCTGCTTTTCCAGGGTTTCCGCTGTCAAACATGTGGT
TATAAATTTCACCAGCGTTGTAGTACAGAAGTTCCACTGATGTGTGTTAATTATGACCAACTTGATTTGC
TGTTTGTCTCCAAGTTCTTTGAACACCACCCAATACCACAGGAAGAGGCGTCCTTAGCAGAGACTGCCCT
AACATCTGGATCATCCCCTTCCGCACCCGCCTCGGACTCTATTGGGCCCCAAATTCTCACCAGTCCGTCT
CCTTCAAAATCCATTCCAATTCCACAGCCCTTCCGACCAGCAGATGAAGATCATCGAAATCAATTTGGGC
AACGAGACCGATCCTCATCAGCTCCCAATGTGCATATAAACACAATAGAACCTGTCAATATTGATGACTT
GATTAGAGACCAAGGATTTCGTGGTGATGGAGGATCAACCACAGGTTTGTCTGCTACCCCCCCTGCCTCA
TTACCTGGCTCACTAACTAACGTGAAAGCCTTACAGAAATCTCCAGGACCTCAGCGAGAAAGGAAGTCAT
CTTCATCCTCAGAAGACAGGAATCGAATGAAAACACTTGGTAGACGGGACTCGAGTGATGATTGGGAGAT
TCCTGATGGGCAGATTACAGTGGGACAAAGAATTGGATCTGGATCATTTGGAACAGTCTACAAGGGAAAG
TGGCATGGTGATGTGGCAGTGAAAATGTTGAATGTGACAGCACCTACACCTCAGCAGTTACAAGCCTTCA
AAAATGAAGTAGGAGTACTCAGGAAAACACGACATGTGAATATCCTACTCTTCATGGGCTATTCCACAAA
GCCACAACTGGCTATTGTTACCCAGTGGTGTGAGGGCTCCAGCTTGTATCACCATCTCCATATCATTGAG
ACCAAATTTGAGATGATCAAACTTATAGATATTGCACGACAGACTGCACAGGGCATGGATTACTTACACG
CCAAGTCAATCATCCACAGAGACCTCAAGAGTAATAATATATTTCTTCATGAAGACCTCACAGTAAAAAT
AGGTGATTTTGGTCTAGCTACAGTGAAATCTCGATGGAGTGGGTCCCATCAGTTTGAACAGTTGTCTGGA
TCCATTTTGTGGATGGCACCAGAAGTCATCAGAATGCAAGATAAAAATCCATACAGCTTTCAGTCAGATG
TATATGCATTTGGAATTGTTCTGTATGAATTGATGACTGGACAGTTACCTTATTCAAACATCAACAACAG
GGACCAGATAATTTTTATGGTGGGACGAGGATACCTGTCTCCAGATCTCAGTAAGGTACGGAGTAACTGT
CCAAAAGCCATGAAGAGATTAATGGCAGAGTGCCTCAAAAAGAAAAGAGATGAGAGACCACTCTTTCCCC
AAATTCTCGCCTCTATTGAGCTGCTGGCCCGCTCATTGCCAAAAATTCACCGCAGTGCATCAGAACCCTC
CTTGAATCGGGCTGGTTTCCAAACAGAGGATTTTAGTCTATATGCTTGTGCTTCTCCAAAAACACCCATC
CAGGCAGGGGGATATGGTGCGTTTCCTGTCCACTCAACTTTCTTGTACAAAGTTGGCATTATAGGAAAGC
ATTGCTTATCAATTTGTTGCAACGAACAGGTCACTATCAGTCAAAATAAAATCATTATTTGCATGCAAGC
TTAGATCCTCTAGACCAGCCAGGACAGAAATGCCTCGACTTCGCTGCTACCCAAGGTTGCCGGGTGACGC
ACACCGTGGAAACGGATGAAGGCACGAACCCAGTGGACATAAGCCTGTTCGGTTCGTAAGCTGTAATGCA
AGTAGCGTATGCGCTCACGCAACTGGTCCAGAACCTTGACCGAACGCAGCGGTGGTAACGGCGCAGTGGC
GGTTTTCATGGCTTGTTATGACTGTTTTTTTGGGGTACAGTCTATGCCTCGGGCATCCAAGCAGCAAGCG
CGTTACGCCGTGGGTCGATGTTTGATGTTATGGAGCAGCAACGATGTTACGCAGCAGGGCAGTCGCCCTA
AAACAAAGTTAAACATTATGAGGGAAGCGGTGATCGCCGAAGTATCGACTCAACTATCAGAGGTAGTTGG
CGTCATCGAGCGCCATCTCGAACCGACGTTGCTGGCCGTACATTTGTACGGCTCCGCAGTGGATGGCGGC
CTGAAGCCACACAGTGATATTGATTTGCTGGTTACGGTGACCGTAAGGCTTGATGAAACAACGCGGCGAG
CTTTGATCAACGACCTTTTGGAAACTTCGGCTTCCCCTGGAGAGAGCGAGATTCTCCGCGCTGTAGAAGT
CACCATTGTTGTGCACGACGACATCATTCCGTGGCGTTATCCAGCTAAGCGCGAACTGCAATTTGGAGAA
TGGCAGCGCAATGACATTCTTGCAGGTATCTTCGAGCCAGCCACGATCGACATTGATCTGGCTATCTTGC
TGACAAAAGCAAGAGAACATAGCGTTGCCTTGGTAGGTCCAGCGGCGGAGGAACTCTTTGATCCGGTTCC
TGAACAGGATCTATTTGAGGCGCTAAATGAAACCTTAACGCTATGGAACTCGCCGCCCGACTGGGCTGGC
GATGAGCGAAATGTAGTGCTTACGTTGTCCCGCATTTGGTACAGCGCAGTAACCGGCAAAATCGCGCCGA
AGGATGTCGCTGCCGACTGGGCAATGGAGCGCCTGCCGGCCCAGTATCAGCCCGTCATACTTGAAGCTAG
ACAGGCTTATCTTGGACAAGAAGAAGATCGCTTGGCCTCGCGCGCAGATCAGTTGGAAGAATTTGTCCAC
TACGTGAAAGGCGAGATCACCAAGGTAGTCGGCAAATAACCCTCGAGCCACCCATGACCAAAATCCCTTA
ACGTGAGTTACGCGTCGTTCCACTGAGCGTCAGACCCCGTAGAAAAGATCAAAGGATCTTCTTGAGATCC
TTTTTTTCTGCGCGTAATCTGCTGCTTGCAAACAAAAAAACCACCGCTACCAGCGGTGGTTTGTTTGCCG
GATCAAGAGCTACCAACTCTTTTTCCGAAGGTAACTGGCTTCAGCAGAGCGCAGATACCAAATACTGTCC
TTCTAGTGTAGCCGTAGTTAGGCCACCACTTCAAGAACTCTGTAGCACCGCCTACATACCTCGCTCTGCT
AATCCTGTTACCAGTGGCTGCTGCCAGTGGCGATAAGTCGTGTCTTACCGGGTTGGACTCAAGACGATAG
TTACCGGATAAGGCGCAGCGGTCGGGCTGAACGGGGGGTTCGTGCACACAGCCCAGCTTGGAGCGAACGA
CCTACACCGAACTGAGATACCTACAGCGTGAGCATTGAGAAAGCGCCACGCTTCCCGAAGGGAGAAAGGC
GGACAGGTATCCGGTAAGCGGCAGGGTCGGAACAGGAGAGCGCACGAGGGAGCTTCCAGGGGGAAACGCC
TGGTATCTTTATAGTCCTGTCGGGTTTCGCCACCTCTGACTTGAGCGTCGATTTTTGTGATGCTCGTCAG
GGGGGCGGAGCCTATGGAAAAACGCCAGCAACGCGGCCTTTTTACGGTTCCTGGCCTTTTGCTGGCCTTT
TGCTCACATGTTCTTTCCTGCGTTATCCCCTGATTCTGTGGATAACCGTATTACCGCCTTTGAGTGAGCT
GATACCGCTCGCCGCAGCCGAACGACCGAGCGCAGCGAGTCAGTGAGCGAGGAAGCGGAAGAGCGCCCAA
TACGCAAACCGCCTCTCCCCGCGCGTTGGCCGATTCATTAATGCAGCTGGCACGACAGGTTTCCCGACTG
GAAAGCGGGCAGTGAGCGCAACGCAATTAATACGCGTACCGCTAGCCAGGAAGAGTTTGTAGAAACGCAA
AAAGGCCATCCGTCAGGATGGCCTTCTGCTTAGTTTGATGCCTGGCAGTTTATGGCGGGCGTCCTGCCCG
CCACCCTCCGGGCCGTTGCTTCACAACGTTCAAATCCGCTCCCGGCGGATTTGTCCTACTCAGGAGAGCG
TTCACCGACAAACAACAGATAAAACGAAAGGCCCAGTCTTCCGACTGAGCCTTTCGTTTTATTTGATGCC
TGGCAGTTCCCTACTCTCGCG
