>Addgene plasmid #70300 | R777-E016 Hs.BRAF-nostop | addgene partial sequence | sequence record 129274 | pCR8_R1 5'-cgaaccgaacaggcttatgt-3'
GTGCGTCACCCGGCAACCTTGGGTAGCAGCGAAGTCGAGGCATTTCTGTCCTGGCTGGTCTAGAGGATCT
AAGCTTGCATGCAAATAATGATTTTATTTTGACTGATAGTGACCTGTTCGTTGCAACAAATTGATAAGCA
ATGCTTTCCTATAATGCCAACTTTGTACAAGAAAGTTGAGTGGACAGGAAACGCACCATATCCCCCTGCC
TGGATGGGTGTTTTTGGAGAAGCACAAGCATATAGACTAAAATCCTCTGTTTGGAAACCAGCCCGATTCA
AGGAGGGTTCTGATGCACTGCGGTGAATTTTTGGCAATGAGCGGGCCAGCAGCTCAATAGAGGCGAGAAT
TTGGGGAAAGAGTGGTCTCTCATCTCTTTTCTTTTTGAGGCACTCTGCCATTAATCTCTTCATGGCTTTT
GGACAGTTACTCCGTACCTTACTGAGATCTGGAGACAGGTATCCTCGTCCCACCATAAAAATTATCTGGT
CCCTGTTGTTGATGTTTGAATAAGGTAACTGTCCAGTCATCAATTCATACAGAACAATTCCAAATGCATA
TACATCTGACTGAAAGCTGTATGGATTTTTATCTTGCATTCTGATGACTTCTGGTGCCATCCACAAAATG
GATCCAGACAACTGTTCAAACTGATGGGACCCACTCCATCGAGATTTCACTGTAGCTAGACCAAAATCAC
CTATTTTTACTGTGAGGTCTTCATGAAGAAATATATTATTACTCTTGAGGTCTCTGTGGATGATTGACTT
GGCGTGTAAGTAATCCATGCCCTGTGCAGTCTGTCGTGCAATATCTATAAGTTTGATCATCTCAAATTTG
GTCTCAATGATATGGAGATGGTGATACAAGCTGGAGCCCTCACACCACTGGGTAACAATAGCCAGTTGTG
GCTTTGTGGAATAGCCCATGAAGAGTAGGATAT
